Addgene plasmid #61777: psiCHECK-2-Smad5-3'UTR
Purpose: Luciferase reporter containing the 3'UTR of mouse Smad5
Depositing lab: Judy Lieberman. Depositing organization: Boston Children's Hospital. Publication: miR-200 promotes the mesenchymal to epithelial transition by suppressing multiple members of the Zeb2 and Snail1 transcriptional repressor complexes. Perdigao-Henriques R, Petrocca F, Altschuler G, Thomas MP, Le MT, Tan SM, Hide W, Lieberman J. Oncogene. 2015 Mar 23. doi: 10.1038/onc.2015.69. PubMed 25798844.
Backbone
  Vector backbone: psiCHECK-2
  Backbone size w/o insert (bp): 6273
  Vector type: Luciferase
Growth in bacteria
  Bacterial resistance: Ampicillin, 100 μg/mL
  Growth temperature: 37°C
  Growth strain: DH5alpha
  Copy number: High Copy
Gene/Insert
  Gene/Insert name: mouse Smad5 3'UTR
  Species: M. musculus (mouse)
  Insert size (bp): 4900
  Cloning method: Restriction Enzyme; 5′ cloning site AsiSI (not destroyed); 3′ cloning site NotI (not destroyed)
  Sequencing primers: 5′ 5'-GTCCGCAACTACAACGCCTACCTT-3'
Terms and licenses: Academic/Nonprofit Terms; Industry Terms: Not Available to Industry
Depositor comments: Note that the UTR sequence in this plasmid may have some minor discrepancies with top GenBank hits
How to cite: psiCHECK-2-Smad5-3'UTR was a gift from Judy Lieberman (Addgene plasmid # 61777 ; http://n2t.net/addgene:61777 ; RRID:Addgene_61777)
