[The description below was written by a language model from this plasmid's Addgene catalogue record.]
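Description:
psiCHECK-2-Smad5-3'UTR is a dual-luciferase reporter plasmid built on the psiCHECK-2 backbone (about 6.3 kb without insert) and carrying an insert of roughly 4.9 kb corresponding to the 3' untranslated region of mouse (M. musculus) Smad5. The UTR was introduced by restriction cloning between AsiSI and NotI sites, both of which remain intact, so the fragment can be excised or exchanged. The plasmid is maintained in E. coli as a high-copy construct under ampicillin selection. No feature table accompanies the record, so the promoters, polyadenylation signals and origin are not listed. In the standard psiCHECK-2 design, the cloning site lies immediately downstream of the Renilla luciferase coding sequence, and a separate firefly luciferase cassette on the same plasmid serves as an internal normalisation control.

With this arrangement, the Smad5 3'UTR becomes part of the Renilla luciferase transcript. Any factor that acts on the UTR to destabilise the message or repress its translation lowers Renilla activity relative to firefly activity. Because both reporters sit on one plasmid, the ratio corrects for differences in transfection efficiency. The associated publication concerns miR-200 and its suppression of components of the Zeb2 and Snail1 repressor complexes during the mesenchymal-to-epithelial transition. This suggests the construct was used to test whether Smad5 is regulated by that microRNA through its 3'UTR after transfection into mammalian cells. The depositor notes that the cloned UTR may show minor sequence discrepancies compared with the closest GenBank entries, which matters when mapping or mutating predicted microRNA binding sites.
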