>Addgene plasmid #61777 | psiCHECK-2-Smad5-3'UTR | addgene partial sequence | sequence record 104539 | psiCHECK2-F 5'-GTCCGCAACTACAACGCCTACCTT-3'
ATCTGCCTAAGATGTTCATCGAGTCCGACCCTGGGTTCTTTTCCAACGCTATTGTCGAGGGAGCTAAGAA
GTTCCCTAACACCGAGTTCGTGAAGGTGAAGGGCCTCCACTTCAGCCAGGAGGACGCTCCAGATGAAATG
GGTAAGTACATCAAGAGCTTCGTGGAGCGCGTGCTGAAGAACGAGCAGTAATTCTAGGCGATCGCTGCAG
AAGTATTCTTTCAACTATATTTTTAGTGGACTTGTTTTAATTTTAGAGGAATTTCCAGTACAGATGCTGT
GAGCTGACATGGAAAACAGATATTATTTTTTCTACATAATTGTGACCAACACATTTGTATTTTATGATGA
TATTACATTTGTTTGTATTCGTGTTCATTGTGATTAACTTTCAAAAGTATTGTAAACGATGTAGAGTATT
TTGCCCCTGTTGAAATGTTTAGCATTGATCTTAAACTGGAACGTACTTTTTCTTATTGTCCCAACGTTTT
TTAATTTGTTAAATTTTTTTTACAAAGTAGTTCATCACATAATGAAATTTTATCCTATAAGAGAACATAT
ATTGTGGAAAGCAGTAGATGATATTCCTCTGGGAATTTCTTTGCCTTACCACCTTTGAAAAAGCATACAT
TGTTTGCAAAACCTCAAAGTAGGGCTTGCTTAAAGGAAACTGTTGAATCTTGTTTGAAGGACACTGCAGT
CCTAACGTGTTCAGTGAAAGCAAGGTGGTAGATTTCTGGACGTCATACATTTACATTTAATATAGGTAAT
ATTCATCAGTGTAATGTGACTTCATGCCATATATATTTTGTAAAACAATTCCTTTTTAAAAACTTCAAGT
ATTTCTCATTTACTCAAATTTGTTGTAAGTCCTACTTAACAGTTAGTTACTGTGTGCTCTGTGGCCTTGT
TCAGCATTGTTTGCTGCTTTGGGCCAACAATTCAAGAACTCTAATTTTCCTGTGCATTAATCTTTTCATT
TTGCACTTTTATGGGTGACTGTCTTAGTGTAGCCTCTGGTAAAATACTGTTAGGTGGCCTGGTTT
