>Addgene plasmid #61777 | psiCHECK-2-Smad5-3'UTR | addgene partial sequence | sequence record 104540 | psiCHECK2-R 5'-CGAGGTCCGAAGACTCATTT-3'
AACCAACACACAGATGTAATGAAAATAAAGATATTTTATTGCGGCCAGCGGCCGCGTAAGCAGATTTTGA
GGTTTATTAAAACAAAGTATTAGCAAACAATATGCAAAAAAACCAAATTTCTTAAGAGTTATGGCTTTGA
GAGCACAATACAGTAAAACCTAATACATTTTTATAAGTATCAAAAGATGGCAGAATTGAAGCACGCTGCT
AGTGTACTTTCCTATGCCGTAAGCAGCAGCAGAACCCATACACAGAAGGAGGCAGACCTACAGTGCAGCC
ATCGTCTGCTCTGCATCATCCTCGGATGAAGCATCTTCCTCGGAGAAGGCAGGCCGGGGAACACAAGCAC
TCGCTCTGTAATCACATTCTTACCTGATTTAGGTAAGGACGGTCAAGCTGCAGCCTTAGCCAGCCGTGGT
AAAGAGTGCATTGCCTGACCGTCCTAAGGCTCCCCATGCTTCAGCTTCTCTCTGAGAATGGTGCTCTACG
AGACCTTCTCTCAAAAGAGCTCAGACCTAGCTGGAGTGTTGTAGCTGACACCAGTTCACAGCAAGAGAGG
CAGGACTATGGCGGGTGGGGGAAGGGCAAGCATGTGCCCAACTGCACACAAAATTCTCAACTTTTTACAA
AGAGTAACTTCAAACAAATCCTTAAAGGATAGCTACTCATGCCGATTTATACACTAAGTTATCTGCACAA
GGAGCACACCAGTCCCTTCCCTCTTCTGAGGACAGCCTGCTCCAGGACTCTCTTTGCTGAGGAAGAGGTC
ATTACTACACAGCAACCGTCACCAGCCCAATGCTTTAAACACATCACCGTGAATCTCCTTTCTGTGGTTC
TGGCATACCACCTGGTTGTAGGTGGTCACTTCAGTTTCAGTACAGATATATTCTGAGTTCTGTGCAATGC
TGGGCACTGAACACTAGACTCGATGCCTGCTAAGTGCTCGAGCACTGACCTACAGCCCTAGACAGGGAGA
TGAGCAAGGCCTGATGACAGACACTATTAAATACTGTTATCCTTCTTAGCACACTAGAACCCACCCAAGT
CCACAGAACTGTCCAAGTTGTCCATCAA
